Addgene plasmid #227269: qTAG-AAVS1-PGK-Puro
Purpose: (Empty Backbone) Empty AAVS1 targeting donor for the insertion of Puro and a medium strength PGK promoter. A CDS can be cloned adjacent to the promoter via restriction or gibson cloning using the MluI cut site.
Depositing lab: Laurence Pelletier. Publication: qTAG: an adaptable plasmid scaffold for CRISPR-based endogenous tagging. Philip R, Sharma A, Matellan L, Erpf AC, Hsu WH, Tkach JM, Wyatt HDM, Pelletier L. EMBO J. 2024 Dec 12. doi: 10.1038/s44318-024-00337-5. PubMed 39668248.
Backbone
  Vector backbone: pUC19
  Backbone manufacturer: Invitrogen
  Backbone size (bp): 2686
  Vector type: Mammalian Expression, CRISPR ; Donor Cassette
  Selectable markers: Puromycin
Growth in bacteria
  Bacterial resistance: Ampicillin, 100 μg/mL
  Growth temperature: 37°C
  Growth strain: DH5alpha
  Copy number: High Copy
Gene/Insert
  Gene/Insert name: None
Terms and licenses: Academic/Nonprofit Terms; Industry Terms: Not Available to Industry
How to cite: qTAG-AAVS1-PGK-Puro was a gift from Laurence Pelletier (Addgene plasmid # 227269 ; http://n2t.net/addgene:227269 ; RRID:Addgene_227269)
