[The description below was written by a language model from this plasmid's Addgene catalogue record and pLannotate feature annotations shown in this document.]
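Description:
qTAG-AAVS1-PGK-Puro is an empty donor plasmid from the qTAG series, built on a pUC19 backbone and intended as a homology-directed repair template for CRISPR-mediated integration at the human AAVS1 safe-harbour locus. It is propagated in E. coli as a high-copy plasmid through the ColE1/pUC origin and selected with ampicillin via the β-lactamase gene and its native promoter. The remaining bacterial annotations (lacZα, lac promoter and operator, CAP site, and short lacI, bom and rop fragments) are remnants of the cloning backbone rather than functional parts of the design.

The payload of the roughly 6 kb plasmid lies between left and right homology arms of about 800 bp each, both derived from intron 1 of PPP1R12C. Directly after the left arm is a splice acceptor followed by the puromycin N-acetyltransferase coding sequence and an SV40 polyadenylation signal. No promoter is annotated upstream of this marker, which suggests a gene-trap arrangement in which puromycin resistance depends on splicing into the endogenous PPP1R12C transcript and so favours correctly targeted cells; the roughly 100 bp between the splice acceptor and PuroR is unannotated. Downstream sits an independent expression unit consisting of the mouse PGK promoter, described as medium strength, and a bGH polyadenylation signal, separated by a short gap. That gap presumably holds the MluI site, where a coding sequence of interest can be inserted by restriction or Gibson cloning. No insert is present as deposited. The construct is used to create stable, puromycin-selectable human cell lines expressing a transgene from AAVS1. The nuclease and guide RNA are not encoded on it and must be supplied separately.
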