Features (pLannotate 1.2.2; 17 found; start..end, strand, type, name):
    137..236     +  misc_feature   bom (fragment): basis of mobility region from pBR322
    242..399     -  CDS            lacZα (fragment): LacZα fragment of β-galactosidase; lacZ fragment
    402..1205    +  misc_feature   HA-L: left homology arm from the adeno-associated virus integration site (AAVS1) within intron 1 of the human PPP1R12C gene
   1212..1237    +  misc_feature   SA: splice acceptor site
   1339..1938    +  CDS            PuroR: puromycin N-acetyltransferase; pac from Streptomyces alboniger; confers resistance to puromycin
   1960..2081    +  polyA_signal   SV40 poly(A) signal: SV40 polyadenylation signal
   2100..2599    +  promoter       PGK promoter: mouse phosphoglycerate kinase 1 promoter
   2663..2887    +  polyA_signal   bGH poly(A) signal: bovine growth hormone polyadenylation signal
   2902..3738    +  misc_feature   HA-R: right homology arm from the adeno-associated virus integration site (AAVS1) within intron 1 of the human PPP1R12C gene
   3781..3797    -  protein_bind   lac operator: The lac repressor binds to the lac operator to inhibit transcription in E. coli. This inhibition can be relieved by adding lactose or isopropyl-β-D-thiogalactopyranoside (IPTG). lac repressor encoded by lacI
   3805..3835    -  promoter       lac promoter: promoter for the E. coli lac operon
   3850..3871    -  protein_bind   CAP binding site: CAP binding activates transcription in the presence of cAMP. E. coli catabolite activator protein
   3884..3976    -  CDS            lacI (fragment): lac repressor; lacI; The lac repressor binds to the lac operator to inhibit transcription in E. coli. This inhibition can be relieved by adding lactose or isopropyl-β-D-thiogalactopyranoside (IPTG).
   4159..4747    -  rep_origin     ori: high-copy-number ColE1/pMB1/pBR322/pUC origin of replication
   4918..5778    -  CDS            AmpR: β-lactamase; bla; confers resistance to ampicillin, carbenicillin, and related antibiotics
   5779..5883    -  promoter       AmpR promoter: bla
   5978..35      +  CDS            rop (fragment) (across the origin): Rop protein, which maintains plasmids at low copy number; rop
>Addgene plasmid #227269 | qTAG-AAVS1-PGK-Puro | addgene full sequence | sequence record 452020 | Addgene NGS Result
TCGCGCGTTTCGGTGATGACGGTGAAAACCTCTGACACATGCAGCTCCCGGAGACGGTCACAGCTTGTCT
GTAAGCGGATGCCGGGAGCAGACAAGCCCGTCAGGGCGCGTCAGCGGGTGTTGGCGGGTGTCGGGGCTGG
CTTAACTATGCGGCATCAGAGCAGATTGTACTGAGAGTGCACCATATGCGGTGTGAAATACCGCACAGAT
GCGTAAGGAGAAAATACCGCATCAGGCGCCATTCGCCATTCAGGCTGCGCAACTGTTGGGAAGGGCGATC
GGTGCGGGCCTCTTCGCTATTACGCCAGCTGGCGAAAGGGGGATGTGCTGCAAGGCGATTAAGTTGGGTA
ACGCCAGGGTTTTCCCAGTCACGACGTTGTAAAACGACGGCCAGTGAATTCTGCTTTCTCTGACCAGCAT
TCTCTCCCCTGGGCCTGTGCCGCTTTCTGTCTGCAGCTTGTGGCCTGGGTCACCTCTACGGCTGGCCCAG
ATCCTTCCCTGCCGCCTCCTTCAGGTTCCGTCTTCCTCCACTCCCTCTTCCCCTTGCTCTCTGCTGTGTT
GCTGCCCAAGGATGCTCTTTCCGGAGCACTTCCTTCTCGGCGCTGCACCACGTGATGTCCTCTGAGCGGA
TCCTCCCCGTGTCTGGGTCCTCTCCGGGCATCTCTCCTCCCTCACCCAACCCCATGCCGTCTTCACTCGC
TGGGTTCCCTTTTCCTTCTCCTTCTGGGGCCTGTGCCATCTCTCGTTTCTTAGGATGGCCTTCTCCGACG
GATGTCTCCCTTGCGTCCCGCCTCCCCTTCTTGTAGGCCTGCATCATCACCGTTTTTCTGGACAACCCCA
AAGTACCCCGTCTCCCTGGCTTTAGCCACCTCTCCATCCTCTTGCTTTCTTTGCCTGGACACCCCGTTCT
CCTGTGGATTCGGGTCACCTCTCACTCCTTTCATTTGGGCAGCTCCCCTACCCCCCTTACCTCTCTAGTC
TGTGCTAGCTCTTCCAGCCCCCTGTCATGGCATCTTCCAGGGGTCCGAGAGCTCAGCTAGTCTTCTTCCT
CCAACCCGGGCCCCTATGTCCACTTCAGGACAGCATGTTTGCTGCCTCCAGGGATCCTGTGTCCCCGAGC
TGGGACCACCTTATATTCCCAGGGCCGGTTAATGTGGCTCTGGTTCTGGGTACTTTTATCTGTCCCCTCC
ACCCCACAGTGGGGCTGTACACTGACCTCTTCTCTTCCTCCCACAGGGCATGCATTCTGGTGGCGGAGGA
TCCGGAGCTACTAACTTCAGCCTGCTGAAGCAGGCCGGAGACGTGGAGGAGAACCCTGGACCTTCTAGAG
GAAGCGGAATGACCGAGTACAAGCCCACGGTGCGCCTCGCCACCCGCGACGACGTCCCCAGGGCCGTACG
CACCCTCGCCGCCGCGTTCGCCGACTACCCCGCCACGCGCCACACCGTCGATCCGGACCGCCACATCGAG
CGGGTCACCGAGCTGCAAGAACTCTTCCTCACGCGCGTCGGGCTCGACATCGGCAAGGTGTGGGTCGCGG
ACGACGGCGCCGCGGTGGCGGTCTGGACCACGCCGGAGAGCGTCGAAGCGGGGGCGGTGTTCGCCGAGAT
CGGCCCGCGCATGGCCGAGTTGAGCGGTTCCCGGCTGGCCGCGCAGCAACAGATGGAAGGCCTCCTGGCG
CCGCACCGGCCCAAGGAGCCCGCGTGGTTCCTGGCCACCGTCGGCGTCTCGCCCGACCACCAGGGCAAGG
GTCTGGGCAGCGCCGTCGTGCTCCCCGGAGTGGAGGCGGCCGAGCGCGCCGGGGTGCCCGCCTTCCTGGA
GACCTCCGCGCCCCGCAACCTCCCCTTCTACGAGCGGCTCGGCTTCACCGTCACCGCCGACGTCGAGGTG
CCCGAAGGACCGCGCACCTGGTGCATGACCCGCAAGCCCGGTGCCTGAGGCGCGCCTATTATGGTACCTA
ACTTGTTTATTGCAGCTTATAATGGTTACAAATAAAGCAATAGCATCACAAATTTCACAAATAAAGCATT
TTTTTCACTGCATTCTAGTTGTGGTTTGTCCAAACTCATCAATGTATCTTACATATGCCATGGATCGCGG
GGTAGGGGAGGCGCTTTTCCCAAGGCAGTCTGGAGCATGCGCTTTAGCAGCCCCGCTGGGCACTTGGCGC
TACACAAGTGGCCTCTGGCCTCGCACACATTCCACATCCACCGGTAGGCGCCAACCGGCTCCGTTCTTTG
GTGGCCCCTTCGCGCCACCTTCTACTCCTCCCCTAGTCAGGAAGTTCCCCCCCGCCCCGCAGCTCGCGTC
GTGCAGGACGTGACAAATGGAAGTAGCACGTCTCACTAGTCTCGTGCAGATGGACAGCACCGCTGAGCAA
TGGAAGCGGGTAGGCCTTTGGGGCAGCGGCCAATAGCAGCTTTGCTCCTTCGCTTTCTGGGCTCAGAGGC
TGGGAAGGGGTGGGTCCGGGGGCGGGCTCAGGGGCGGGCTCAGGGGCGGGGCGGGCGCCCGAAGGTCCTC
CGGAGGCCCGGCATTCTGCACGCTTCAAAAGCGCACGTCTGCCGCGCTGTTCTCCTCTTCCTCATCTCCG
GGCCTTTCGGCGTCGTGAAAGGGCGCATTCGACATCGATACTAGTACGCGTCGGTCGCCTGCAGGACGAC
CGCTGTGCCTTCTAGTTGCCAGCCATCTGTTGTTTGCCCCTCCCCCGTGCCTTCCTTGACCCTGGAAGGT
GCCACTCCCACTGTCCTTTCCTAATAAAATGAGGAAATTGCATCGCATTGTCTGAGTAGGTGTCATTCTA
TTCTGGGGGGTGGGGTGGGGCAGGACAGCAAGGGGGAGGATTGGGAAGACAATAGCAGGCATGCTGGGGA
TGCGGTGGGCTCTATGGGCGGCCGCGTCGACACTAGGGACAGGATTGGTGACAGAAAAGCCCCATCCTTA
GGCCTCCTCCTTCCTAGTCTCCTGATATTGGGTCTAACCCCCACCTCCTGTTAGGCAGATTCCTTATCTG
GTGACACACCCCCATTTCCTGGAGCCATCTCTCTCCTTGCCAGAACCTCTAAGGTTTGCTTACGATGGAG
CCAGAGAGGATCCTGGGAGGGAGAGCTTGGCAGGGGGTGGGAGGGAAGGGGGGGATGCGTGACCTGCCCG
GTTCTCAGTGGCCACCCTGCGCTACCCTCTCCCAGAACCTGAGCTGCTCTGACGCGGCTGTCTGGTGCGT
TTCACTGATCCTGGTGCTGCAGCTTCCTTACACTTCCCAAGAGGAGAAGCAGTTTGGAAAAACAAAATCA
GAATAAGTTGGTCCTGAGTTCTAACTTTGGCTCTTCACCTTTCTAGTCCCCAATTTATATTGTTCCTCCG
TGCGTCAGTTTTACCTGTGAGATAAGGCCAGTAGCCAGCCCCGTCCTGGCAGGGCTGTGGTGAGGAGGGG
GGTGTCCGTGTGGAAAACTCCCTTTGTGAGAATGGTGCGTCCTAGGTGTTCACCAGGTCGTGGCCGCCTC
TACTCCCTTTCTCTTTCTCCATCCTTCTTTCCTTAAAGAGTCCCCAGTGCTATCTGGGACATATTCCTCC
GCCCAGAGCAGGGTCCCGCTTCCCTAAGGCCCTGCTCTGGGCTTCTGGGTTTGAGTCCTTGGCAAGCCCA
GGAGAGGCGCTCAGGCTTCCCTGTCCCCCTTCCTCGTCCACCATCTCATGCCCCTGGCTCTCCTGCCCCT
TCCCTACAGGGGTTCCTGGCTCTGCTCTAAGCTTGGCGTAATCATGGTCATAGCTGTTTCCTGTGTGAAA
TTGTTATCCGCTCACAATTCCACACAACATACGAGCCGGAAGCATAAAGTGTAAAGCCTGGGGTGCCTAA
TGAGTGAGCTAACTCACATTAATTGCGTTGCGCTCACTGCCCGCTTTCCAGTCGGGAAACCTGTCGTGCC
AGCTGCATTAATGAATCGGCCAACGCGCGGGGAGAGGCGGTTTGCGTATTGGGCGCTCTTCCGCTTCCTC
GCTCACTGACTCGCTGCGCTCGGTCGTTCGGCTGCGGCGAGCGGTATCAGCTCACTCAAAGGCGGTAATA
CGGTTATCCACAGAATCAGGGGATAACGCAGGAAAGAACATGTGAGCAAAAGGCCAGCAAAAGGCCAGGA
ACCGTAAAAAGGCCGCGTTGCTGGCGTTTTTCCATAGGCTCCGCCCCCCTGACGAGCATCACAAAAATCG
ACGCTCAAGTCAGAGGTGGCGAAACCCGACAGGACTATAAAGATACCAGGCGTTTCCCCCTGGAAGCTCC
CTCGTGCGCTCTCCTGTTCCGACCCTGCCGCTTACCGGATACCTGTCCGCCTTTCTCCCTTCGGGAAGCG
TGGCGCTTTCTCATAGCTCACGCTGTAGGTATCTCAGTTCGGTGTAGGTCGTTCGCTCCAAGCTGGGCTG
TGTGCACGAACCCCCCGTTCAGCCCGACCGCTGCGCCTTATCCGGTAACTATCGTCTTGAGTCCAACCCG
GTAAGACACGACTTATCGCCACTGGCAGCAGCCACTGGTAACAGGATTAGCAGAGCGAGGTATGTAGGCG
GTGCTACAGAGTTCTTGAAGTGGTGGCCTAACTACGGCTACACTAGAAGAACAGTATTTGGTATCTGCGC
TCTGCTGAAGCCAGTTACCTTCGGAAAAAGAGTTGGTAGCTCTTGATCCGGCAAACAAACCACCGCTGGT
AGCGGTGGTTTTTTTGTTTGCAAGCAGCAGATTACGCGCAGAAAAAAAGGATCTCAAGAAGATCCTTTGA
TCTTTTCTACGGGGTCTGACGCTCAGTGGAACGAAAACTCACGTTAAGGGATTTTGGTCATGAGATTATC
AAAAAGGATCTTCACCTAGATCCTTTTAAATTAAAAATGAAGTTTTAAATCAATCTAAAGTATATATGAG
TAAACTTGGTCTGACAGTTACCAATGCTTAATCAGTGAGGCACCTATCTCAGCGATCTGTCTATTTCGTT
CATCCATAGTTGCCTGACTCCCCGTCGTGTAGATAACTACGATACGGGAGGGCTTACCATCTGGCCCCAG
TGCTGCAATGATACCGCGAGACCCACGCTCACCGGCTCCAGATTTATCAGCAATAAACCAGCCAGCCGGA
AGGGCCGAGCGCAGAAGTGGTCCTGCAACTTTATCCGCCTCCATCCAGTCTATTAATTGTTGCCGGGAAG
CTAGAGTAAGTAGTTCGCCAGTTAATAGTTTGCGCAACGTTGTTGCCATTGCTACAGGCATCGTGGTGTC
ACGCTCGTCGTTTGGTATGGCTTCATTCAGCTCCGGTTCCCAACGATCAAGGCGAGTTACATGATCCCCC
ATGTTGTGCAAAAAAGCGGTTAGCTCCTTCGGTCCTCCGATCGTTGTCAGAAGTAAGTTGGCCGCAGTGT
TATCACTCATGGTTATGGCAGCACTGCATAATTCTCTTACTGTCATGCCATCCGTAAGATGCTTTTCTGT
GACTGGTGAGTACTCAACCAAGTCATTCTGAGAATAGTGTATGCGGCGACCGAGTTGCTCTTGCCCGGCG
TCAATACGGGATAATACCGCGCCACATAGCAGAACTTTAAAAGTGCTCATCATTGGAAAACGTTCTTCGG
GGCGAAAACTCTCAAGGATCTTACCGCTGTTGAGATCCAGTTCGATGTAACCCACTCGTGCACCCAACTG
ATCTTCAGCATCTTTTACTTTCACCAGCGTTTCTGGGTGAGCAAAAACAGGAAGGCAAAATGCCGCAAAA
AAGGGAATAAGGGCGACACGGAAATGTTGAATACTCATACTCTTCCTTTTTCAATATTATTGAAGCATTT
ATCAGGGTTATTGTCTCATGAGCGGATACATATTTGAATGTATTTAGAAAAATAAACAAATAGGGGTTCC
GCGCACATTTCCCCGAAAAGTGCCACCTGACGTCTAAGAAACCATTATTATCATGACATTAACCTATAAA
AATAGGCGTATCACGAGGCCCTTTCGTC
